>Addgene plasmid #75391 | pLH-sgRNA1-2XboxB | addgene full sequence | sequence record 243378 | Addgene NGS Result
GCGCCCAATACGCAAACCGCCTCTCCCCGCGCGTTGGCCGATTCATTAATGCAGCTGGCACGACAGGTTT
CCCGACTGGAAAGCGGGCAGTGAGCGCAACGCAATTAATGTGAGTTAGCTCACTCATTAGGCACCCCAGG
CTTTACACTTTATGCTTCCGGCTCGTATGTTGTGTGGAATTGTGAGCGGATAACAATTTCACACAGGAAA
CAGCTATGACCATGATTACGCCAAGCGCGCAATTAACCCTCACTAAAGGGAACAAAAGCTGGAGCTGCAA
GCTTAATGTAGTCTTATGCAATACTCTTGTAGTCTTGCAACATGGTAACGATGAGTTAGCAACATGCCTT
ACAAGGAGAGAAAAAGCACCGTGCATGCCGATTGGTGGAAGTAAGGTGGTACGATCGTGCCTTATTAGGA
AGGCAACAGACGGGTCTGACATGGATTGGACGAACCACTGAATTGCCGCATTGCAGAGATATTGTATTTA
AGTGCCTAGCTCGATACATAAACGGGTCTCTCTGGTTAGACCAGATCTGAGCCTGGGAGCTCTCTGGCTA
ACTAGGGAACCCACTGCTTAAGCCTCAATAAAGCTTGCCTTGAGTGCTTCAAGTAGTGTGTGCCCGTCTG
TTGTGTGACTCTGGTAACTAGAGATCCCTCAGACCCTTTTAGTCAGTGTGGAAAATCTCTAGCAGTGGCG
CCCGAACAGGGACTTGAAAGCGAAAGGGAAACCAGAGGAGCTCTCTCGACGCAGGACTCGGCTTGCTGAA
GCGCGCACGGCAAGAGGCGAGGGGCGGCGACTGGTGAGTACGCCAAAAATTTTGACTAGCGGAGGCTAGA
AGGAGAGAGATGGGTGCGAGAGCGTCAGTATTAAGCGGGGGAGAATTAGATCGCGATGGGAAAAAATTCG
GTTAAGGCCAGGGGGAAAGAAAAAATATAAATTAAAACATATAGTATGGGCAAGCAGGGAGCTAGAACGA
TTCGCAGTTAATCCTGGCCTGTTAGAAACATCAGAAGGCTGTAGACAAATACTGGGACAGCTACAACCAT
CCCTTCAGACAGGATCAGAAGAACTTAGATCATTATATAATACAGTAGCAACCCTCTATTGTGTGCATCA
AAGGATAGAGATAAAAGACACCAAGGAAGCTTTAGACAAGATAGAGGAAGAGCAAAACAAAAGTAAGACC
ACCGCACAGCAAGCGGCCGCTGATCTTCAGACCTGGAGGAGGAGATATGAGGGACAATTGGAGAAGTGAA
TTATATAAATATAAAGTAGTAAAAATTGAACCATTAGGAGTAGCACCCACCAAGGCAAAGAGAAGAGTGG
TGCAGAGAGAAAAAAGAGCAGTGGGAATAGGAGCTTTGTTCCTTGGGTTCTTGGGAGCAGCAGGAAGCAC
TATGGGCGCAGCGTCAATGACGCTGACGGTACAGGCCAGACAATTATTGTCTGGTATAGTGCAGCAGCAG
AACAATTTGCTGAGGGCTATTGAGGCGCAACAGCATCTGTTGCAACTCACAGTCTGGGGCATCAAGCAGC
TCCAGGCAAGAATCCTGGCTGTGGAAAGATACCTAAAGGATCAACAGCTCCTGGGGATTTGGGGTTGCTC
TGGAAAACTCATTTGCACCACTGCTGTGCCTTGGAATGCTAGTTGGAGTAATAAATCTCTGGAACAGATT
TGGAATCACACGACCTGGATGGAGTGGGACAGAGAAATTAACAATTACACAAGCTTAATACACTCCTTAA
TTGAAGAATCGCAAAACCAGCAAGAAAAGAATGAACAAGAATTATTGGAATTAGATAAATGGGCAAGTTT
GTGGAATTGGTTTAACATAACAAATTGGCTGTGGTATATAAAATTATTCATAATGATAGTAGGAGGCTTG
GTAGGTTTAAGAATAGTTTTTGCTGTACTTTCTATAGTGAATAGAGTTAGGCAGGGATATTCACCATTAT
CGTTTCAGACCCACCTCCCAACCCCGAGGGGACCCGACAGGCCCGAAGGAATAGAAGAAGAAGGTGGAGA
GAGAGACAGAGACAGATCCATTCGATTAGTGAACGGATCTCGACGGTATCGATCACGAGACTAGCCTCGA
GCGGCCGCCCCCTTCACCGAGGGCCTATTTCCCATGATTCCTTCATATTTGCATATACGATACAAGGCTG
TTAGAGAGATAATTGGAATTAATTTGACTGTAAACACAAAGATATTAGTACAAAATACGTGACGTAGAAA
GTAATAATTTCTTGGGTAGTTTGCAGTTTTAAAATTATGTTTTAAAATGGACTATCATATGCTTACCGTA
ACTTGAAAGTATTTCGATTTCTTGGCTTTATATATCTTGTGGAAAGGACGAAACACCGGTGTCTTCGAGG
CTTACTAAAAGCCAGATAACAGTATGCGTATTTGCGCGCTGATTTTTGCGGTATAAGAATATATACTGAT
ATGTATACCCGAAGTATGTCAAAAAGAGGTGTGCTATGAAGCAGCGTATTACAGTGACAGTTGACAGCGA
CAGCTATCAGTTGCTCAAGGCATATATGATGTCAATATCTCCGGTCTGGTAAGCACAACCATGCAGAATG
AAGCCCGTCGTCTGCGTGCCGAACGCTGGAAAGCGGAAAATCAGGAAGGGATGGCTGAGGTCGCCCGGTT
TATTGAAATGAACGGCTCTTTTGCTGACGAGAACAGGGACTGGTGAAATGCAGTTTAAGGTTTACACCTA
TAAAAGAGAGAGCCGTTATCGTCTGTTTGTGGATGTACAGAGTGATATTATTGACACGCCCGGGCGACGG
ATGGTGATCCCCCTGGCCAGTGCACGTCTGCTGTCAGATAAAGTCTCCCGTGAACTTTACCCGGTGGTGC
ATATCGGGGATGAAAGCTGGCGCATGATGACCACCGATATGGCCAGTGTGCCGGTCTCCGTTATCGGGGA
AGAAGTGGCTGATCTCAGCCACCGCGAAAATGACATCAAAAACGCCATTAACCTGATGTTCTGGGGAATA
TAAACCCTGCAGGACGAAGACCCGTTTGAGAGCTAGGGCCCTGAAGAAGGGCCCTAGCAAGTTCAAATAA
GGCTAGTCCGTTATCAACTTGGGCCCTGAAGAAGGGCCCAAGTGGCACCGAGTCGGTGCTTTTTTTGAAT
TCTCGACCTCGAGACAAATGGCAGTATTCATCCACAATTTTAAAAGAAAAGGGGGGATTGGGGGGTACAG
TGCAGGGGAAAGAATAGTAGACATAATAGCAACAGACATACAAACTAAAGAATTACAAAAACAAATTACA
AAAATTCAAAATTTTCGGGTTTATTACAGGGACAGCAGAGATCCACTTTGGCCGCGGCTCGAGGGGGTTG
GGGTTGCGCCTTTTCCAAGGCAGCCCTGGGTTTGCGCAGGGACGCGGCTGCTCTGGGCGTGGTTCCGGGA
AACGCAGCGGCGCCGACCCTGGGTCTCGCACATTCTTCACGTCCGTTCGCAGCGTCACCCGGATCTTCGC
CGCTACCCTTGTGGGCCCCCCGGCGACGCTTCCTGCTCCGCCCCTAAGTCGGGAAGGTTCCTTGCGGTTC
GCGGCGTGCCGGACGTGACAAACGGAAGCCGCACGTCTCACTAGTACCCTCGCAGACGGACAGCGCCAGG
GAGCAATGGCAGCGCGCCGACCGCGATGGGCTGTGGCCAATAGCGGCTGCTCAGCAGGGCGCGCCGAGAG
CAGCGGCCGGGAAGGGGCGGTGCGGGAGGCGGGGTGTGGGGCGGTAGTGTGGGCCCTGTTCCTGCCCGCG
CGGTGTTCCGCATTCTGCAAGCCTCCGGAGCGCACGTCGGCAGTCGGCTCCCTCGTTGACCGAATCACCG
ACCTCTCTCCCCAGGGGGATCCACCGGATCAAGCTTGCCAGCTGGGGCGCCCTCTGGTAAGGTTGGGAAG
CCCTGCAGATCTGATCCCGGGGGGCAATGAGATATGAAAAAGCCTGAACTCACCGCGACGTCTGTCGAGA
AGTTTCTGATCGAAAAGTTCGACAGCGTCTCCGACCTGATGCAGCTCTCGGAGGGCGAAGAATCTCGTGC
TTTCAGCTTCGATGTAGGAGGGCGTGGATATGTCCTGCGGGTAAATAGCTGCGCCGATGGTTTCTACAAA
GATCGTTATGTTTATCGGCACTTTGCATCGGCCGCGCTCCCGATTCCGGAAGTGCTTGACATTGGGGAAT
TTAGCGAGAGCCTGACCTATTGCATCTCCCGCCGTGCACAGGGTGTCACGTTGCAAGATCTGCCTGAAAC
CGAACTGCCCGCTGTTCTGCAGCCGGTCGCGGAGGCCATGGATGCGATCGCTGCGGCCGATCTTAGCCAG
ACGAGCGGGTTCGGCCCATTCGGACCGCAAGGAATCGGTCAATACACTACATGGCGTGATTTCATATGCG
CGATTGCTGATCCCCATGTGTATCACTGGCAAACTGTGATGGACGACACCGTCAGTGCGTCCGTCGCGCA
GGCTCTCGATGAGCTGATGCTTTGGGCCGAGGACTGCCCCGAAGTCCGGCACCTCGTGCACGCGGATTTC
GGCTCCAACAATGTCCTGACGGACAATGGCCGCATAACAGCGGTCATTGACTGGAGCGAGGCGATGTTCG
GGGATTCCCAATACGAGGTCGCCAACATCTTCTTCTGGAGGCCGTGGTTGGCTTGTATGGAGCAGCAGAC
GCGCTACTTCGAGCGGAGGCATCCGGAGCTTGCAGGATCGCCGCGGCTCCGGGCGTATATGCTCCGCATT
GGTCTTGACCAACTCTATCAGAGCTTGGTTGACGGCAATTTCGATGATGCAGCTTGGGCGCAGGGTCGAT
GCGACGCAATCGTCCGATCCGGAGCCGGGACTGTCGGGCGTACACAAATCGCCCGCAGAAGCGCGGCCGT
CTGGACCGATGGCTGTGTAGAAGTACTCGCCGATAGTGGAAACCGACGCCCCAGCACTCGTCCGAGGGCA
AAGGAATAGAGTAGATGCCGACCGGGATCTATCGATACCGTCGACCTCGAGGGGGGGCCCGGTACCTTTA
AGACCAATGACTTACAAGGCAGCTGTAGATCTTAGCCACTTTTTAAAAGAAAAGGGGGGACTGGAAGGGC
TAATTCACTCCCAACGAAGAAAAGATCTGCTTTTTGCTTGTACTGGGTCTCTCTGGTTAGACCAGATCTG
AGCCTGGGAGCTCTCTGGCTAACTAGGGAACCCACTGCTTAAGCCTCAATAAAGCTTGCCTTGAGTGCTT
CAAGTAGTGTGTGCCCGTCTGTTGTGTGACTCTGGTAACTAGAGATCCCTCAGACCCTTTTAGTCAGTGT
GGAAAATCTCTAGCAGTAGTAGTTCATGTCATCTTATTATTCAGTATTTATAACTTGCAAAGAAATGAAT
ATCAGAGAGTGAGAGGAACTTGTTTATTGCAGCTTATAATGGTTACAAATAAAGCAATAGCATCACAAAT
TTCACAAATAAAGCATTTTTTTCACTGCATTCTAGTTGTGGTTTGTCCAAACTCATCAATGTATCTTATC
ATGTCTGGCTCTAGCTATCCCGCCCCTAACTCCGCCCATCCCGCCCCTAACTCCGCCCAGTTCCGCCCAT
TCTCCGCCCCATGGCTGACTAATTTTTTTTATTTATGCAGAGGCCGAGGCCGCCTCGGCCTCTGAGCTAT
TCCAGAAGTAGTGAGGAGGCTTTTTTGGAGGCCTAGGGACGTACCCAATTCGCCCTATAGTGAGTCGTAT
TACGCGCGCTCACTGGCCGTCGTTTTACAACGTCGTGACTGGGAAAACCCTGGCGTTACCCAACTTAATC
GCCTTGCAGCACATCCCCCTTTCGCCAGCTGGCGTAATAGCGAAGAGGCCCGCACCGATCGCCCTTCCCA
ACAGTTGCGCAGCCTGAATGGCGAATGGG
[124 nt withheld, positions 5910-6033]
C
[91 nt withheld, positions 6035-6125]
A
[49 nt withheld, positions 6127-6175]
CCTTTGACGTTGGAGTCCACGTTCTTT
[37 nt withheld, positions 6203-6239]
ACCCTATCTCGGTCTATTCTTTTGATTTATAAGGGATTTTGCCGATTTCGGCCTATTGGTTAAAAAATGA
GCTGATTTAACAAAAATTTAACGCGAATTTTAACAAAATATTAACGCTTACAATTTAGGTGGCACTTTTC
GGGGAAATGTGCGCGGAACCCCTATTTGTTTATTTTTCTAAATACATTCAAATATGTATCCGCTCATGAG
ACAATAACCCTGATAAATGCTTCAATAATATTGAAAAAGGAAGAGTATGAGTATTCAACATTTCCGTGTC
GCCCTTATTCCCTTTTTTGCGGCATTTTGCCTTCCTGTTTTTGCTCACCCAGAAACGCTGGTGAAAGTAA
AAGATGCTGAAGATCAGTTGGGTGCACGAGTGGGTTACATCGAACTGGATCTCAACAGCGGTAAGATCCT
TGAGAGTTTTCGCCCCGAAGAACGTTTTCCAATGATGAGCACTTTTAAAGTTCTGCTATGTGGCGCGGTA
TTATCCCGTATTGACGCCGGGCAAGAGCAACTCGGTCGCCGCATACACTATTCTCAGAATGACTTGGTTG
AGTACTCACCAGTCACAGAAAAGCATCTTACGGATGGCATGACAGTAAGAGAATTATGCAGTGCTGCCAT
AACCATGAGTGATAACACTGCGGCCAACTTACTTCTGACAACGATCGGAGGACCGAAGGAGCTAACCGCT
TTTTTGCACAACATGGGGGATCATGTAACTCGCCTTGATCGTTGGGAACCGGAGCTGAATGAAGCCATAC
CAAACGACGAGCGTGACACCACGATGCCTGTAGCAATGGCAACAACGTTGCGCAAACTATTAACTGGCGA
ACTACTTACTCTAGCTTCCCGGCAACAATTAATAGACTGGATGGAGGCGGATAAAGTTGCAGGACCACTT
CTGCGCTCGGCCCTTCCGGCTGGCTGGTTTATTGCTGATAAATCTGGAGCCGGTGAGCGTGGGTCTCGCG
GTATCATTGCAGCACTGGGGCCAGATGGTAAGCCCTCCCGTATCGTAGTTATCTACACGACGGGGAGTCA
GGCAACTATGGATGAACGAAATAGACAGATCGCTGAGATAGGTGCCTCACTGATTAAGCATTGGTAACTG
TCAGACCAAGTTTACTCATATATACTTTAGATTGATTTAAAACTTCATTTTTAATTTAAAAGGATCTAGG
TGAAGATCCTTTTTGATAATCTCATGACCAAAATCCCTTAACGTGAGTTTTCGTTCCACTGAGCGTCAGA
CCCCGTAGAAAAGATCAAAGGATCTTCTTGAGATCCTTTTTTTCTGCGCGTAATCTGCTGCTTGCAAACA
AAAAAACCACCGCTACCAGCGGTGGTTTGTTTGCCGGATCAAGAGCTACCAACTCTTTTTCCGAAGGTAA
CTGGCTTCAGCAGAGCGCAGATACCAAATACTGTTCTTCTAGTGTAGCCGTAGTTAGGCCACCACTTCAA
GAACTCTGTAGCACCGCCTACATACCTCGCTCTGCTAATCCTGTTACCAGTGGCTGCTGCCAGTGGCGAT
AAGTCGTGTCTTACCGGGTTGGACTCAAGACGATAGTTACCGGATAAGGCGCAGCGGTCGGGCTGAACGG
GGGGTTCGTGCACACAGCCCAGCTTGGAGCGAACGACCTACACCGAACTGAGATACCTACAGCGTGAGCT
ATGAGAAAGCGCCACGCTTCCCGAAGGGAGAAAGGCGGACAGGTATCCGGTAAGCGGCAGGGTCGGAACA
GGAGAGCGCACGAGGGAGCTTCCAGGGGGAAACGCCTGGTATCTTTATAGTCCTGTCGGGTTTCGCCACC
TCTGACTTGAGCGTCGATTTTTGTGATGCTCGTCAGGGGGGCGGAGCCTATGGAAAAACGCCAGCAACGC
GGCCTTTTTACGGTTCCTGGCCTTTTGCTGGCCTTTTGCTCACATGTTCTTTCCTGCGTTATCCCCTGAT
TCTGTGGATAACCGTATTACCGCCTTTGAGTGAGCTGATACCGCTCGCCGCAGCCGAACGACCGAGCGCA
GCGAGTCAGTGAGCGAGGAAGCGGAAGA
Features (pLannotate 1.2.2; 33 found; start..end, strand, type, name):
      1..93      +  CDS            lacI (fragment): lac repressor; lacI; The lac repressor binds to the lac operator to inhibit transcription in E. coli. This inhibition can be relieved by adding lactose or isopropyl-β-D-thiogalactopyranoside (IPTG).
    106..127     +  protein_bind   CAP binding site: CAP binding activates transcription in the presence of cAMP. E. coli catabolite activator protein
    142..172     +  promoter       lac promoter: promoter for the E. coli lac operon
    180..196     +  protein_bind   lac operator: The lac repressor binds to the lac operator to inhibit transcription in E. coli. This inhibition can be relieved by adding lactose or isopropyl-β-D-thiogalactopyranoside (IPTG). lac repressor encoded by lacI
    241..259     +  promoter       T3 promoter: promoter for bacteriophage T3 RNA polymerase
    287..513     +  promoter       RSV promoter: Rous sarcoma virus enhancer/promoter
    514..694     +  LTR            5' LTR (truncated): truncated 5' long terminal repeat (LTR) from HIV-1
    741..866     +  misc_feature   HIV-1 Ψ: packaging signal of human immunodeficiency virus type 1
    850..1213    +  CDS            HIV-1 gag (fragment): gag protein from human immunodeficiency virus 1; gag
   1359..1592    +  misc_feature   RRE: The Rev response element (RRE) of HIV-1 allows for Rev-dependent mRNA export from the nucleus to the cytoplasm.
   1969..2069    +  CDS            Rev (fragment): human immunodeficiency virus 1 (HIV-1) Rev protein; rev; enhances nuclear export of unspliced and incompletely spliced viral mRNAs
   2119..2359    +  promoter       U6 promoter: RNA polymerase III promoter for human U6 snRNA
   2379..2454    +  intron         PDK intron (fragment): pdk; modified pyruvate orthophosphate dikinase intron from Flaveria trinervia 3.0
   2545..2703    +  CDS            ccdA (fragment): CCDA_ECO57 - Also known as H, letA. Experimental evidence at protein level: Swiss-Prot protein existence level 1. Antitoxin component of a type II toxin-antitoxin (TA) system which inhibits the post-segregational killing (PSK) of plasmid-free cells, also referred to as a plasmid addiction system. Binds to and blocks the activity of CcdB; will also remove bound CcdB protein from the CcdB-GyrA complex by forming a CcdA-CcdB complex, a process termed rejuvenation. Functions as a transcriptional corepressor for the ccdAB operon, repression also requires CcdB (By similarity). From Escherichia coli
   2708..3010    +  CDS            ccdB: CCDB_ECOLI - Also known as G, letB, letD. Experimental evidence at protein level: Swiss-Prot protein existence level 1. Toxic component of a type II toxin-antitoxin (TA) system, functioning in plasmid maintainence. Responsible for the post- segregational killing (PSK) of plasmid-free cells, also referred to as a plasmid addiction system. Half-life of over 2 hours. Cell killing by CcdB is accompanied by filamentation, defects in chromosome and plasmid segregation, defects in cell division, formation of anucleate cells, decreased DNA synthesis and plasmid loss. Interferes with the activity of DN
   3046..3064    +  protein_bind   boxB: λ N peptide binding site consisting of an RNA hairpin within the N-utliization (nut) site of the λ bacteriophage transcript (Tan and Frankel, 1995) λN peptide
   3065..3101    +  misc_RNA       gRNA scaffold (fragment): guide RNA scaffold for the Streptococcus pyogenes CRISPR/Cas9 system
   3101..3119    +  protein_bind   boxB: λ N peptide binding site consisting of an RNA hairpin within the N-utliization (nut) site of the λ bacteriophage transcript (Tan and Frankel, 1995) λN peptide
   3120..3139    +  misc_RNA       gRNA scaffold (fragment): guide RNA scaffold for the Streptococcus pyogenes CRISPR/Cas9 system
   3188..3305    +  misc_feature   cPPT/CTS: central polypurine tract and central termination sequence of HIV-1
   3354..3864    +  promoter       hPGK promoter: human phosphoglycerate kinase 1 promoter
   3954..4976    +  CDS            hph: KHYB_ECOLX - Experimental evidence at protein level: Swiss-Prot protein existence level 1. The aminoglycoside phosphotransferases achieve inactivation of their antibiotic substrates by phosphorylation. Only phosphorylates hygromycin and closely related compounds such as demethyl analogs and destomycin. From Escherichia coli.
   5000..5036    +  misc_feature   MCS (fragment): pBluescript multiple cloning site
   5032..5169    +  CDS            nef (fragment): NEF_HV1LA - Experimental evidence at protein level: Swiss-Prot protein existence level 1. Extracellular Nef protein targets CD4(+) T-lymphocytes for apoptosis by interacting with CXCR4 surface receptors. From Human immunodeficiency virus type 1 group M subtype B (isolate Lai) (HIV-1).
   5155..5335    +  LTR            5' LTR (truncated): truncated 5' long terminal repeat (LTR) from HIV-1
   5407..5528    +  polyA_signal   SV40 poly(A) signal: SV40 polyadenylation signal
   5568..5703    +  rep_origin     SV40 ori: SV40 origin of replication
   5724..5742    -  promoter       T7 promoter: promoter for bacteriophage T7 RNA polymerase
   5750..5905    +  CDS            lacZα (fragment): LacZα fragment of β-galactosidase; lacZ fragment
   5910..6338    +  rep_origin     f1 ori (sequence partly withheld): f1 bacteriophage origin of replication; arrow indicates direction of (+) strand synthesis
   6391..6495    +  promoter       AmpR promoter: bla
   6496..7356    +  CDS            AmpR: β-lactamase; bla; confers resistance to ampicillin, carbenicillin, and related antibiotics
   7527..8115    +  rep_origin     ori: high-copy-number ColE1/pMB1/pBR322/pUC origin of replication
