[The description below was written by a language model from this plasmid's Addgene catalogue record and pLannotate feature annotations shown in this document.]
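Description:
pLH-sgRNA1-2XboxB is a third-generation-style lentiviral sgRNA expression vector built on the pLKO.1 backbone, part of the CRISPRainbow system for multiplexed labeling of genomic loci with dCas9 and engineered guide RNAs. In bacteria it is maintained through a high-copy ColE1/pUC-type origin with ampicillin resistance (AmpR), and an f1 origin is also present. The viral portion comprises an RSV promoter driving a truncated HIV-1 5' LTR, the Ψ packaging signal, RRE and cPPT/CTS, followed by a truncated 3' LTR and an SV40 poly(A) signal and origin. These elements allow the region between the LTRs to be packaged when helper functions are supplied in trans and then integrated into mammalian target cells. Transduced cells can be selected with hygromycin, since an hPGK promoter drives the hph hygromycin phosphotransferase gene.

The payload is a human U6 (RNA polymerase III) promoter driving a synthetic Streptococcus pyogenes-type guide RNA scaffold into which two boxB hairpins have been inserted. boxB is the phage λ RNA hairpin bound by the λN peptide, so a fluorescent protein fused to λN can be recruited to the dCas9–sgRNA complex at its genomic target; combining this with scaffolds carrying other aptamers is the basis for multicolour locus imaging. Between the U6 promoter and the scaffold, the feature table shows a ccdB toxin cassette (with a ccdA fragment), which explains the need for a ccdB-tolerant propagation strain. This arrangement suggests a counterselectable stuffer at the position where a target-specific spacer would be cloned, although the record does not state this or name any targeting sequence. The sequenced record (8,297 nt) is slightly shorter than the catalogued total size of 8,313 bp.
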