Addgene plasmid #75391: pLH-sgRNA1-2XboxB
Purpose: sgRNA1-2XboxB
Depositing lab: Thoru Pederson. Depositing organization: University of Massachusetts, Worcester. Publication: Multiplexed labeling of genomic loci with dCas9 and engineered sgRNAs using CRISPRainbow. Ma H, Tu LC, Naseri A, Huisman M, Zhang S, Grunwald D, Pederson T. Nat Biotechnol. 2016 Apr 18. doi: 10.1038/nbt.3526. PubMed 27088723.
Backbone
  Vector backbone: pLKO.1
  Backbone size w/o insert (bp): 8000
  Total vector size (bp): 8313
  Vector type: Mammalian Expression, Lentiviral, CRISPR
  Selectable markers: Hygromycin
Growth in bacteria
  Bacterial resistance: Ampicillin, 100 μg/mL
  Growth temperature: 37°C
  Growth strain: ccdB Survival
  Copy number: High Copy
Gene/Insert
  Gene/Insert name: sgRNA1-2XboxB
  Species: Synthetic
  Insert size (bp): 106
  Promoter: U6
  Tag / fusion protein: no
  Cloning method: Restriction Enzyme; 5′ cloning site Sbf I (not destroyed); 3′ cloning site EcoR I (not destroyed)
  Sequencing primers: 5′ cccttcaccgagggcctatttccc; 3′ CTATTCTTTCCCCTGCACTGTACCC
Terms and licenses: Academic/Nonprofit Terms; Industry Terms: Not Available to Industry
Depositor comments: Want all of the CRISPRainbow constructs? Request the set here: https://www.addgene.org/kits/pederson-crisprainbow/
How to cite: pLH-sgRNA1-2XboxB was a gift from Thoru Pederson (Addgene plasmid # 75391 ; http://n2t.net/addgene:75391 ; RRID:Addgene_75391)
