>Addgene plasmid #75391 | pLH-sgRNA1-2XboxB | addgene partial sequence | sequence record 146915 | LKO1_5 5'-GACTATCATATGCTTACCGT-3'
ATGCGTATTTGCGCGCTGATTTTTGCGGTATAAGAATATATACTGATATGTATACCCGAAGTATGTCAAA
AAGAGGTGTGCTATGAAGCAGCGTATTACAGTGACAGTTGACAGCGACAGCTATCAGTTGCTCAAGGCAT
ATATGATGTCAATATCTCCGGTCTGGTAAGCACAACCATGCAGAATGAAGCCCGTCGTCTGCGTGCCGAA
CGCTGGAAAGCGGAAAATCAGGAAGGGATGGCTGAGGTCGCCCGGTTTATTGAAATGAACGGCTCTTTTG
CTGACGAGAACAGGGACTGGTGAAATGCAGTTTAAGGTTTACACCTATAAAAGAGAGAGCCGTTATCGTC
TGTTTGTGGATGTACAGAGTGATATTATTGACACGCCCGGGCGACGGATGGTGATCCCCCTGGCCAGTGC
ACGTCTGCTGTCAGATAAAGTCTCCCGTGAACTTTACCCGGTGGTGCATATCGGGGATGAAAGCTGGCGC
ATGATGACCACCGATATGGCCAGTGTGCCGGTCTCCGTTATCGGGGAAGAAGTGGCTGATCTCAGCCACC
GCGAAAATGACATCAAAAACGCCATTAACCTGATGTTCTGGGGAATATAAACCCTGCAGGACGAAGACCC
GTTTGAGAGCTAGGGCCCTGAAGAAGGGCCCTAGCAAGTTCAAATAAGGCTAGTCCGTTATCAACTTGGG
CCCTGAAGAAGGGCCCAAGTGGCACCGAGTCGGTGCTTTTTTTGAATTCTCGACCTCGAGACAAATGGCA
GTATTCATC
